Addgene plasmid #86075: EGFP-Rab8a-wt
Purpose: A mammalian expression plasmid encoding Rab8a wild type with N-terminus EGFP.
Depositing lab: Lei Lu. Depositing organization: Nanyang Technological University (NTU). Publication: A ternary complex comprising transportin1, Rab8 and the ciliary targeting signal directs proteins to ciliary membranes. Madugula V, Lu L. J Cell Sci. 2016 Oct 15;129(20):3922-3934. Epub 2016 Sep 15. 10.1242/jcs.194019 PubMed 27633000.
Backbone
  Vector backbone: pEGFP-C2
  Backbone manufacturer: Clontech
  Backbone size w/o insert (bp): 4700
  Total vector size (bp): 5331
  Vector type: Mammalian Expression
  Selectable markers: Neomycin (select with G418)
Growth in bacteria
  Bacterial resistance: Kanamycin, 50 μg/mL
  Growth temperature: 37°C
  Growth strain: DH5alpha
  Copy number: High Copy
Gene/Insert
  Gene/Insert name: hRab8A (alt name: ras-related protein Rab-8A)
  Species: H. sapiens (human)
  GenBank ID: NM_005370.4
  Entrez Gene: RAB8A (a.k.a. MEL, RAB8)
  Promoter: CMV
  Tag / fusion protein: GFP (N terminal on insert)
  Cloning method: Restriction Enzyme; 5′ cloning site EcoRI (not destroyed); 3′ cloning site BamHI (not destroyed)
  Sequencing primers: 5′ CMV-F
Resource information
  A portion of this plasmid was derived from a plasmid made by: The original Rab8a clone was from Mammalian Gene Collection (IMAGE:3547214)
Terms and licenses: Academic/Nonprofit Terms; Industry Terms: Not Available to Industry
How to cite: EGFP-Rab8a-wt was a gift from Lei Lu (Addgene plasmid # 86075 ; http://n2t.net/addgene:86075 ; RRID:Addgene_86075)
