[The description below was written by a language model from this plasmid's Addgene catalogue record and pLannotate feature annotations shown in this document.]
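Description:
EGFP-Rab8a-wt is a mammalian expression plasmid built on the Clontech pEGFP-C2 backbone, with a total size of 5,331 bp. It encodes wild-type human Rab8A fused to the C-terminus of EGFP. The Rab8A coding sequence, originally derived from a Mammalian Gene Collection clone, was inserted between the EcoRI and BamHI sites of the multiple cloning site, both of which are retained. A short stretch of residual polylinker therefore links EGFP to the GTPase. Expression of the fusion is driven by the human cytomegalovirus immediate early enhancer and promoter and terminated by the SV40 polyadenylation signal. The automated annotation matched the insert to the canine Rab8A protein entry, but the catalogue record identifies it as the human gene. This most likely reflects the high conservation of the protein between species.

The plasmid is propagated in E. coli at high copy from a pUC-type ColE1 origin, and it also carries an f1 origin for single-stranded DNA production. A single Tn5 aminoglycoside phosphotransferase (NeoR/KanR) cassette provides selection in both hosts. A bacterial promoter upstream gives kanamycin resistance in E. coli, while the SV40 enhancer/early promoter and the HSV TK polyadenylation signal allow G418 selection of stably transfected mammalian cells. The small large T antigen, ble and bGH poly(A) fragments in the feature table appear to be backbone remnants or partial matches rather than functional elements.

Rab8A is a small GTPase that regulates polarized vesicular membrane trafficking. The associated publication concerns a complex of transportin1, Rab8 and ciliary targeting signals that directs proteins to ciliary membranes. The construct suits live or fixed-cell imaging of Rab8A localization, and GFP-based detection or pull-down of the wild-type protein.
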