Features (pLannotate 1.2.2; 15 found; start..end, strand, type, name):
     61..364     +  enhancer       CMV enhancer: human cytomegalovirus immediate early enhancer
    365..568     +  promoter       CMV promoter: human cytomegalovirus (CMV) immediate early promoter
    613..1329    +  CDS            EGFP: EGFP is a basic (constitutively fluorescent) green fluorescent protein published in 1996, derived from Aequorea victoria. It is reported to be a rapidly-maturing weak dimer with moderate acid sensitivity.
   1335..1368    +  misc_feature   MCS (fragment): multiple cloning site
   1369..1986    +  CDS            RAB8A: RAB8A_CANLF - Also known as MEL, RAB8. Experimental evidence at protein level: Swiss-Prot protein existence level 1. The small GTPases Rab are key regulators of intracellular membrane trafficking, from the formation of transport vesicles to their fusion with membranes. Rabs cycle between an inactive GDP-bound form and an active GTP-bound form that is able to recruit to membranes different sets of downstream effectors directly responsible for vesicle formation, movement, tethering and fusion. That Rab is involved in polarized vesicular trafficking and neurotransmitter release. Together with RAB
   2012..2096    +  CDS            large T antigen (fragment): large T antigen from SV40 (simian virus 40)
   2119..2240    +  polyA_signal   SV40 poly(A) signal: SV40 polyadenylation signal
   2274..2702    -  rep_origin     f1 ori (sequence partly withheld): f1 bacteriophage origin of replication; arrow indicates direction of (+) strand synthesis
   2729..2833    +  promoter       AmpR promoter: bla
   2835..3192    +  promoter       SV40 promoter: SV40 enhancer and early promoter
   3227..4021    +  CDS            NeoR/KanR: aminoglycoside phosphotransferase from Tn5; aph(3')-II (or nptII); confers resistance to neomycin, kanamycin, and G418 (Geneticin®)
   4042..4194    +  CDS            ble (fragment): BLE_KLEPN - Experimental evidence at protein level: Swiss-Prot protein existence level 1. Binding protein with a strong affinity to the bleomycin family of antibiotics. Binds to CL990; an antimitotic-antibiotic compound. From Klebsiella pneumoniae.
   4253..4300    +  polyA_signal   HSV TK poly(A) signal: herpes simplex virus thymidine kinase polyadenylation signal (Cole and Stacy, 1985)
   4391..4407    -  polyA_signal   bGH poly(A) signal (fragment): bovine growth hormone polyadenylation signal
   4629..5217    +  rep_origin     ori: high-copy-number ColE1/pMB1/pBR322/pUC origin of replication
>Addgene plasmid #86075 | EGFP-Rab8a-wt | depositor full sequence | sequence record 168964 | complete plasmid with insert
TAGTTATTAATAGTAATCAATTACGGGGTCATTAGTTCATAGCCCATATATGGAGTTCCGCGTTACATAA
CTTACGGTAAATGGCCCGCCTGGCTGACCGCCCAACGACCCCCGCCCATTGACGTCAATAATGACGTATG
TTCCCATAGTAACGCCAATAGGGACTTTCCATTGACGTCAATGGGTGGAGTATTTACGGTAAACTGCCCA
CTTGGCAGTACATCAAGTGTATCATATGCCAAGTACGCCCCCTATTGACGTCAATGACGGTAAATGGCCC
GCCTGGCATTATGCCCAGTACATGACCTTATGGGACTTTCCTACTTGGCAGTACATCTACGTATTAGTCA
TCGCTATTACCATGGTGATGCGGTTTTGGCAGTACATCAATGGGCGTGGATAGCGGTTTGACTCACGGGG
ATTTCCAAGTCTCCACCCCATTGACGTCAATGGGAGTTTGTTTTGGCACCAAAATCAACGGGACTTTCCA
AAATGTCGTAACAACTCCGCCCCATTGACGCAAATGGGCGGTAGGCGTGTACGGTGGGAGGTCTATATAA
GCAGAGCTGGTTTAGTGAACCGTCAGATCCGCTAGCGCTACCGGTCGCCACCATGGTGAGCAAGGGCGAG
GAGCTGTTCACCGGGGTGGTGCCCATCCTGGTCGAGCTGGACGGCGACGTAAACGGCCACAAGTTCAGCG
TGTCCGGCGAGGGCGAGGGCGATGCCACCTACGGCAAGCTGACCCTGAAGTTCATCTGCACCACCGGCAA
GCTGCCCGTGCCCTGGCCCACCCTCGTGACCACCCTGACCTACGGCGTGCAGTGCTTCAGCCGCTACCCC
GACCACATGAAGCAGCACGACTTCTTCAAGTCCGCCATGCCCGAAGGCTACGTCCAGGAGCGCACCATCT
TCTTCAAGGACGACGGCAACTACAAGACCCGCGCCGAGGTGAAGTTCGAGGGCGACACCCTGGTGAACCG
CATCGAGCTGAAGGGCATCGACTTCAAGGAGGACGGCAACATCCTGGGGCACAAGCTGGAGTACAACTAC
AACAGCCACAACGTCTATATCATGGCCGACAAGCAGAAGAACGGCATCAAGGTGAACTTCAAGATCCGCC
ACAACATCGAGGACGGCAGCGTGCAGCTCGCCGACCACTACCAGCAGAACACCCCCATCGGCGACGGCCC
CGTGCTGCTGCCCGACAACCACTACCTGAGCACCCAGTCCGCCCTGAGCAAAGACCCCAACGAGAAGCGC
GATCACATGGTCCTGCTGGAGTTCGTGACCGCCGCCGGGATCACTCTCGGCATGGACGAGCTGTACAAGT
CCGGCCGGACTCAGATCTCGAGCTCAAGCTTCGAATTCGCGAAGACCTACGATTACCTGTTCAAGCTGCT
GCTGATCGGGGACTCGGGGGTGGGGAAGACCTGTGTCCTGTTCCGCTTCTCCGAGGACGCCTTCAACTCC
ACTTTTATCTCCACCATAGGAATTGACTTTAAAATTAGGACCATAGAGCTCGATGGCAAGAGAATTAAAC
TGCAGATATGGGACACAGCCGGTCAGGAACGGTTTCGGACGATCACAACGGCCTACTACAGGGGTGCAAT
GGGCATCATGCTGGTCTACGACATCACCAACGAGAAGTCCTTCGACAACATCCGGAACTGGATTCGCAAC
ATTGAGGAGCACGCCTCTGCAGACGTCGAAAAGATGATACTCGGGAACAAGTGTGATGTGAATGACAAGA
GACAAGTTTCCAAGGAACGGGGAGAAAAGCTGGCCCTCGACTATGGAATCAAGTTCATGGAGACCAGCGC
GAAGGCCAACATCAATGTGGAAAATGCATTTTTCACTCTCGCCAGAGATATCAAAGCAAAAATGGACAAA
AAATTGGAAGGCAACAGCCCCCAGGGGAGCAACCAGGGAGTCAAAATCACACCGGACCAGCAGAAGAGGA
GCAGCTTTTTCCGATGTGTTCTTCTGTAGGGATCCACCGGATCTAGATAACTGATCATAATCAGCCATAC
CACATTTGTAGAGGTTTTACTTGCTTTAAAAAACCTCCCACACCTCCCCCTGAACCTGAAACATAAAATG
AATGCAATTGTTGTTGTTAACTTGTTTATTGCAGCTTATAATGGTTACAAATAAAGCAATAGCATCACAA
ATTTCACAAATAAAGCATTTTTTTCACTGCATTCTAGTTGTGGTTTGTCCAAACTCATCAATGTATCTTA
ACGCGTAAATTGTAAGCGTTAATATTTTGTTAAAATTCGCGTTAAATTTTTGTTAAATCAGCTCATTTTT
TAACCAATAGGCCGAAATCGGCAAAATCCCTTATAAATCAAAAGAATAGACCGAGATAGGGT
[37 nt withheld, positions 2373-2409]
AAAGAACGTGGACTCCAACGTCAAAGG
[49 nt withheld, positions 2437-2485]
T
[91 nt withheld, positions 2487-2577]
G
[124 nt withheld, positions 2579-2702]
CAGGTGGCACTTTTCGGGGAAATGTGCGCGGAACCCCTATTTGTTTATTTTTCTAAATACATTCAAATAT
GTATCCGCTCATGAGACAATAACCCTGATAAATGCTTCAATAATATTGAAAAAGGAAGAGTCCTGAGGCG
GAAAGAACCAGCTGTGGAATGTGTGTCAGTTAGGGTGTGGAAAGTCCCCAGGCTCCCCAGCAGGCAGAAG
TATGCAAAGCATGCATCTCAATTAGTCAGCAACCAGGTGTGGAAAGTCCCCAGGCTCCCCAGCAGGCAGA
AGTATGCAAAGCATGCATCTCAATTAGTCAGCAACCATAGTCCCGCCCCTAACTCCGCCCATCCCGCCCC
TAACTCCGCCCAGTTCCGCCCATTCTCCGCCCCATGGCTGACTAATTTTTTTTATTTATGCAGAGGCCGA
GGCCGCCTCGGCCTCTGAGCTATTCCAGAAGTAGTGAGGAGGCTTTTTTGGAGGCCTAGGCTTTTGCAAA
GATCGATCAAGAGACAGGATGAGGATCGTTTCGCATGATTGAACAAGATGGATTGCACGCAGGTTCTCCG
GCCGCTTGGGTGGAGAGGCTATTCGGCTATGACTGGGCACAACAGACAATCGGCTGCTCTGATGCCGCCG
TGTTCCGGCTGTCAGCGCAGGGGCGCCCGGTTCTTTTTGTCAAGACCGACCTGTCCGGTGCCCTGAATGA
ACTGCAAGACGAGGCAGCGCGGCTATCGTGGCTGGCCACGACGGGCGTTCCTTGCGCAGCTGTGCTCGAC
GTTGTCACTGAAGCGGGAAGGGACTGGCTGCTATTGGGCGAAGTGCCGGGGCAGGATCTCCTGTCATCTC
ACCTTGCTCCTGCCGAGAAAGTATCCATCATGGCTGATGCAATGCGGCGGCTGCATACGCTTGATCCGGC
TACCTGCCCATTCGACCACCAAGCGAAACATCGCATCGAGCGAGCACGTACTCGGATGGAAGCCGGTCTT
GTCGATCAGGATGATCTGGACGAAGAGCATCAGGGGCTCGCGCCAGCCGAACTGTTCGCCAGGCTCAAGG
CGAGCATGCCCGACGGCGAGGATCTCGTCGTGACCCATGGCGATGCCTGCTTGCCGAATATCATGGTGGA
AAATGGCCGCTTTTCTGGATTCATCGACTGTGGCCGGCTGGGTGTGGCGGACCGCTATCAGGACATAGCG
TTGGCTACCCGTGATATTGCTGAAGAGCTTGGCGGCGAATGGGCTGACCGCTTCCTCGTGCTTTACGGTA
TCGCCGCTCCCGATTCGCAGCGCATCGCCTTCTATCGCCTTCTTGACGAGTTCTTCTGAGCGGGACTCTG
GGGTTCGAAATGACCGACCAAGCGACGCCCAACCTGCCATCACGAGATTTCGATTCCACCGCCGCCTTCT
ATGAAAGGTTGGGCTTCGGAATCGTTTTCCGGGACGCCGGCTGGATGATCCTCCAGCGCGGGGATCTCAT
GCTGGAGTTCTTCGCCCACCCTAGGGGGAGGCTAACTGAAACACGGAAGGAGACAATACCGGAAGGAACC
CGCGCTATGACGGCAATAAAAAGACAGAATAAAACGCACGGTGTTGGGTCGTTTGTTCATAAACGCGGGG
TTCGGTCCCAGGGCTGGCACTCTGTCGATACCCCACCGAGACCCCATTGGGGCCAATACGCCCGCGTTTC
TTCCTTTTCCCCACCCCACCCCCCAAGTTCGGGTGAAGGCCCAGGGCTCGCAGCCAACGTCGGGGCGGCA
GGCCCTGCCATAGCCTCAGGTTACTCATATATACTTTAGATTGATTTAAAACTTCATTTTTAATTTAAAA
GGATCTAGGTGAAGATCCTTTTTGATAATCTCATGACCAAAATCCCTTAACGTGAGTTTTCGTTCCACTG
AGCGTCAGACCCCGTAGAAAAGATCAAAGGATCTTCTTGAGATCCTTTTTTTCTGCGCGTAATCTGCTGC
TTGCAAACAAAAAAACCACCGCTACCAGCGGTGGTTTGTTTGCCGGATCAAGAGCTACCAACTCTTTTTC
CGAAGGTAACTGGCTTCAGCAGAGCGCAGATACCAAATACTGTCCTTCTAGTGTAGCCGTAGTTAGGCCA
CCACTTCAAGAACTCTGTAGCACCGCCTACATACCTCGCTCTGCTAATCCTGTTACCAGTGGCTGCTGCC
AGTGGCGATAAGTCGTGTCTTACCGGGTTGGACTCAAGACGATAGTTACCGGATAAGGCGCAGCGGTCGG
GCTGAACGGGGGGTTCGTGCACACAGCCCAGCTTGGAGCGAACGACCTACACCGAACTGAGATACCTACA
GCGTGAGCTATGAGAAAGCGCCACGCTTCCCGAAGGGAGAAAGGCGGACAGGTATCCGGTAAGCGGCAGG
GTCGGAACAGGAGAGCGCACGAGGGAGCTTCCAGGGGGAAACGCCTGGTATCTTTATAGTCCTGTCGGGT
TTCGCCACCTCTGACTTGAGCGTCGATTTTTGTGATGCTCGTCAGGGGGGCGGAGCCTATGGAAAAACGC
CAGCAACGCGGCCTTTTTACGGTTCCTGGCCTTTTGCTGGCCTTTTGCTCACATGTTCTTTCCTGCGTTA
TCCCCTGATTCTGTGGATAACCGTATTACCGCCATGCAT
